>Addgene plasmid #193091 | FUW-MDmut-Gata2 | addgene full sequence | sequence record 382234 | Addgene NGS Result
TATGGTGCACTCTCAGTACAATCTGCTCTGATGCCGCATAGTTAAGCCAGTATCTGCTCCCTGCTTGTGT
GTTGGAGGTCGCTGAGTAGTGCGCGAGCAAAATTTAAGCTACAACAAGGCAAGGCTTGACCGACAATTGC
ATGAAGAATCTGCTTAGGGTTAGGCGTTTTGCGCTGCTTCGCGATGTACGGGCCAGATATACGCGTTGAC
ATTGATTATTGACTAGTTATTAATAGTAATCAATTACGGGGTCATTAGTTCATAGCCCATATATGGAGTT
CCGCGTTACATAACTTACGGTAAATGGCCCGCCTGGCTGACCGCCCAACGACCCCCGCCCATTGACGTCA
ATAATGACGTATGTTCCCATAGTAACGCCAATAGGGACTTTCCATTGACGTCAATGGGTGGAGTATTTAC
GGTAAACTGCCCACTTGGCAGTACATCAAGTGTATCATATGCCAAGTACGCCCCCTATTGACGTCAATGA
CGGTAAATGGCCCGCCTGGCATTATGCCCAGTACATGACCTTATGGGACTTTCCTACTTGGCAGTACATC
TACGTATTAGTCATCGCTATTACCATGGTGATGCGGTTTTGGCAGTACATCAATGGGCGTGGATAGCGGT
TTGACTCACGGGGATTTCCAAGTCTCCACCCCATTGACGTCAATGGGAGTTTGTTTTGGCACCAAAATCA
ACGGGACTTTCCAAAATGTCGTAACAACTCCGCCCCATTGACGCAAATGGGCGGTAGGCGTGTACGGTGG
GAGGTCTATATAAGCAGCGCGTTTTGCCTGTACTGGGTCTCTCTGGTTAGACCAGATCTGAGCCTGGGAG
CTCTCTGGCTAACTAGGGAACCCACTGCTTAAGCCTCAATAAAGCTTGCCTTGAGTGCTTCAAGTAGTGT
GTGCCCGTCTGTTGTGTGACTCTGGTAACTAGAGATCCCTCAGACCCTTTTAGTCAGTGTGGAAAATCTC
TAGCAGTGGCGCCCGAACAGGGACTTGAAAGCGAAAGGGAAACCAGAGGAGCTCTCTCGACGCAGGACTC
GGCTTGCTGAAGCGCGCACGGCAAGAGGCGAGGGGCGGCGACTGGTGAGTACGCCAAAAATTTTGACTAG
CGGAGGCTAGAAGGAGAGAGATGGGTGCGAGAGCGTCAGTATTAAGCGGGGGAGAATTAGATCGCGATGG
GAAAAAATTCGGTTAAGGCCAGGGGGAAAGAAAAAATATAAATTAAAACATATAGTATGGGCAAGCAGGG
AGCTAGAACGATTCGCAGTTAATCCTGGCCTGTTAGAAACATCAGAAGGCTGTAGACAAATACTGGGACA
GCTACAACCATCCCTTCAGACAGGATCAGAAGAACTTAGATCATTATATAATACAGTAGCAACCCTCTAT
TGTGTGCATCAAAGGATAGAGATAAAAGACACCAAGGAAGCTTTAGACAAGATAGAGGAAGAGCAAAACA
AAAGTAAGACCACCGCACAGCAAGCGGCCGCTGATCTTCAGACCTGGAGGAGGAGATATGAGGGACAATT
GGAGAAGTGAATTATATAAATATAAAGTAGTAAAAATTGAACCATTAGGAGTAGCACCCACCAAGGCAAA
GAGAAGAGTGGTGCAGAGAGAAAAAAGAGCAGTGGGAATAGGAGCTTTGTTCCTTGGGTTCTTGGGAGCA
GCAGGAAGCACTATGGGCGCAGCGTCAATGACGCTGACGGTACAGGCCAGACAATTATTGTCTGGTATAG
TGCAGCAGCAGAACAATTTGCTGAGGGCTATTGAGGCGCAACAGCATCTGTTGCAACTCACAGTCTGGGG
CATCAAGCAGCTCCAGGCAAGAATCCTGGCTGTGGAAAGATACCTAAAGGATCAACAGCTCCTGGGGATT
TGGGGTTGCTCTGGAAAACTCATTTGCACCACTGCTGTGCCTTGGAATGCTAGTTGGAGTAATAAATCTC
TGGAACAGATTTGGAATCACACGACCTGGATGGAGTGGGACAGAGAAATTAACAATTACACAAGCTTAAT
ACACTCCTTAATTGAAGAATCGCAAAACCAGCAAGAAAAGAATGAACAAGAATTATTGGAATTAGATAAA
TGGGCAAGTTTGTGGAATTGGTTTAACATAACAAATTGGCTGTGGTATATAAAATTATTCATAATGATAG
TAGGAGGCTTGGTAGGTTTAAGAATAGTTTTTGCTGTACTTTCTATAGTGAATAGAGTTAGGCAGGGATA
TTCACCATTATCGTTTCAGACCCACCTCCCAACCCCGAGGGGACCCGACAGGCCCGAAGGAATAGAAGAA
GAAGGTGGAGAGAGAGACAGAGACAGATCCATTCGATTAGTGAACGGATCGGCACTGCGTGCGCCAATTC
TGCAGACAAATGGCAGTATTCATCCACAATTTTAAAAGAAAAGGGGGGATTGGGGGGTACAGTGCAGGGG
AAAGAATAGTAGACATAATAGCAACAGACATACAAACTAAAGAATTACAAAAACAAATTACAAAAATTCA
AAATTTTCGGGTTTATTACAGGGACAGCAGAGATCCAGTTTGGTTAATTAACCCGTGTCGGCTCCAGATC
TGGCCTCCGCGCCGGGTTTTGGCGCCTCCCGCGGGCGCCCCCCTCCTCACGGCGAGCGCTGCCACGTCAG
ACGAAGGGCGCAGCGAGCGTCCTGATCCTTCCGCCCGGACGCTCAGGACAGCGGCCCGCTGCTCATAAGA
CTCGGCCTTAGAACCCCAGTATCAGCAGAAGGACATTTTAGGACGGGACTTGGGTGACTCTAGGGCACTG
GTTTTCTTTCCAGAGAGCGGAACAGGCGAGGAAAAGTAGTCCCTTCTCGGCGATTCTGCGGAGGGATCTC
CGTGGGGCGGTGAACGCCGATGATTATATAAGGACGCGCCGGGTGTGGCACAGCTAGTTCCGTCGCAGCC
GGGATTTGGGTCGCGGTTCTTGTTTGTGGATCGCTGTGATCGTCACTTGGTGAGTAGCGGGCTGCTGGGC
TGGCCGGGGCTTTCGTGGCCGCCGGGCCGCTCGGTGGGACGGAAGCGTGTGGAGAGACCGCCAAGGGCTG
TAGTCTGGGTCCGCGAGCAAGGTTGCCCTGAACTGGGGGTTGGGGGGAGCGCAGCAAAATGGCGGCTGTT
CCCGAGTCTTGAATGGAAGACGCTTGTGAGGCGGGCTGTGAGGTCGTTGAAACAAGGTGGGGGGCATGGT
GGGCGGCAAGAACCCAAGGTCTTGAGGCCTTCGCTAATGCGGGAAAGCTCTTATTCGGGTGAGATGGGCT
GGGGCACCATCTGGGGACCCTGACGTGAAGTTTGTCACTGACTGGAGAACTCGGTTTGTCGTCTGTTGCG
GGGGCGGCAGTTATGGCGGTGCCGTTGGGCAGTGCACCCGTACCTTTGGGAGCGCGCGCCCTCGTCGTGT
CGTGACGTCACCCGTTCTGTTGGCTTATAATGCAGGGTGGGGCCACCTGCCGGTAGGTGTGCGGTAGGCT
TTTCTCCGTCGCAGGACGCAGGGTTCGGGCCTAGGGTAGGCTCTCCTGAATCGACAGGCGCCGGACCTCT
GGTGAGGGGAGGGATAAGTGAGGCGTCAGTTTCTTTGGTCGGTTTTATGTACCTATCTTCTTAAGTAGCT
GAAGCTCCGGTTTTGAACTATGCGCTCGGGGTTGGCGAGTGTGTTTTGTGAAGTTTTTTAGGCACCTTTT
GAAATGTAATCATTTGGGTCAATATGTAATTTTCAGTGTTAGACTAGTAAATTGTCCGCTAAATTCTGGC
CGTTTTTGGCTTTTTTGTTAGACGAAGCTTGGGCCCGGGATCCATGGCTGAGAACAAGGCAAAAGTGAGC
ATGGCAGGAGCCAAGAGGGTGCCCGTCACCGTGACAGCCGCTTCCAAACCAGGCCTGAGGCCCGCAACAG
CACTCGGTGACATCGGCAATAAGGTCTCTGAGGAACTGCAGGCCCGGGTGCCTCTCAAGCGAGAAGCTAA
AACTCTGGGCACCGGAAAGGGGACCGTCAAAGCTCTCCCCAAGCCTGTGGAGAAAGTCCCTGTGTGCGAA
CCAGAGGTGGCGCCTGAGCAGCCTCGCTGGATGGCGCACCCCGCCGTATTGAATGCGCAGCACCCCGACT
CGCACCATCCGGGCCTGGCGCATAACTACATGGAGCCAGCACAGCTGCTGCCTCCCGACGAGGTGGATGT
CTTCTTCAACCATCTCGACTCGCAGGGCAACCCTTACTACGCCAACCCGGCCCACGCGCGCGCGCGCGTT
TCCTACAGCCCGGCGCATGCCCGTCTCACCGGAGGCCAGATGTGCCGACCACACTTGTTGCACAGCCCAG
GCTTGCCGTGGCTGGACGGGGGCAAAGCAGCTCTCTCTGCCGCCGCTGCCCATCACCACAGTCCCTGGAC
CGTCAGCCCGTTCTCCAAGACCCCGCTGCACCCCTCAGCTGCTGGAGCACCCGGAGGGCCTCTGTCTGTT
TACCCAGGGGCTGCGGGTGGGAGCGGGGGAGGCAGTGGGAGCTCCGTGGCCTCCCTCACCCCCACTGCAG
CCCACTCGGGCTCCCATCTCTTCGGCTTCCCACCCACGCCACCCAAAGAAGTGTCTCCAGACCCCAGCAC
AACAGGAGCTGCTTCCCCGGCCTCTTCTTCTGCAGGGGGTAGTGTAGCCCGGGGTGAGGACAAGGATGGC
GTCAAGTACCAAGTGTCACTCTCCGAGAGCATGAAGATGGAAGGCGGCAGTCCCCTGCGCCCGGGCCTAG
CTACCATGGGCACCCAGCCTGCAACACACCACCCGATACCCACCTATCCCTCCTATGTGCCCGCCGCAGC
TCATGACTATGGCAGCAGTCTCTTCCATCCAGGAGGCTTCCTGGGTGGCCCCGCCTCCAGCTTCACCCCT
AAGCAGAGAAGCAAGGCTCGCTCCTGCTCAGAAGGCCGGGAGTGTGTCAACTGTGGTGCCACAGCCACCC
CTCTCTGGCGACGAGATGGCACGGGCCACTACCTGTGCAATGCCTGTGGGCTCTACCACAAGATGAATGG
ACAGAACCGGCCGCTCATCAAGCCCAAGCGGAGGCTGTCTGCTGCCAGAAGAGCGGGCACCTGTTGTGCA
AATTGTCAGACGACAACCACCACCTTATGGCGCCGGAACGCCAACGGGGACCCTGTGTGCAACGCCTGTG
GCCTCTACTACAAGCTGCACAATGTTAACAGGCCACTGACCATGAAGAAGGAAGGGATCCAGACCCGGAA
TCGGAAGATGTCCAGCAAATCCAAGAAAAGCAAGAAAGGGGCTGAATGTTTCGAGGAGCTCTCCAAGTGC
ATGCAAGAGAAGTCACCGCCCTTCAGTGCGGCTGCCCTGGCTGGACACATGGCACCTGTGGGACACCTCC
CACCTTTTAGTCACTCTGGACACATCCTACCCACGCCCACGCCTATCCACCCTTCCTCCAGTCTCTCTTT
TGGCCACCCCCACCCGTCCAGCATGGTGACTGCCATGGGCTAGGGATCCATTCGATATCAAGCTTATCGA
TAATCAACCTCTGGATTACAAAATTTGTGAAAGATTGACTGGTATTCTTAACTATGTTGCTCCTTTTACG
CTATGTGGATACGCTGCTTTAATGCCTTTGTATCATGCTATTGCTTCCCGTATGGCTTTCATTTTCTCCT
CCTTGTATAAATCCTGGTTGCTGTCTCTTTATGAGGAGTTGTGGCCCGTTGTCAGGCAACGTGGCGTGGT
GTGCACTGTGTTTGCTGACGCAACCCCCACTGGTTGGGGCATTGCCACCACCTGTCAGCTCCTTTCCGGG
ACTTTCGCTTTCCCCCTCCCTATTGCCACGGCGGAACTCATCGCCGCCTGCCTTGCCCGCTGCTGGACAG
GGGCTCGGCTGTTGGGCACTGACAATTCCGTGGTGTTGTCGGGGAAATCATCGTCCTTTCCTTGGCTGCT
CGCCTGTGTTGCCACCTGGATTCTGCGCGGGACGTCCTTCTGCTACGTCCCTTCGGCCCTCAATCCAGCG
GACCTTCCTTCCCGCGGCCTGCTGCCGGCTCTGCGGCCTCTTCCGCGTCTTCGCCTTCGCCCTCAGACGA
GTCGGATCTCCCTTTGGGCCGCCTCCCCGCATCGATACCGTCGACCTCGAGACCTAGAAAAACATGGAGC
AATCACAAGTAGCAATACAGCAGCTACCAATGCTGATTGTGCCTGGCTAGAAGCACAAGAGGAGGAGGAG
GTGGGTTTTCCAGTCACACCTCAGGTACCTTTAAGACCAATGACTTACAAGGCAGCTGTAGATCTTAGCC
ACTTTTTAAAAGAAAAGGGGGGACTGGAAGGGCTAATTCACTCCCAACGAAGACAAGATATCCTTGATCT
GTGGATCTACCACACACAAGGCTACTTCCCTGATTGGCAGAACTACACACCAGGGCCAGGGATCAGATAT
CCACTGACCTTTGGATGGTGCTACAAGCTAGTACCAGTTGAGCAAGAGAAGGTAGAAGAAGCCAATGAAG
GAGAGAACACCCGCTTGTTACACCCTGTGAGCCTGCATGGGATGGATGACCCGGAGAGAGAAGTATTAGA
GTGGAGGTTTGACAGCCGCCTAGCATTTCATCACATGGCCCGAGAGCTGCATCCGGACTGTACTGGGTCT
CTCTGGTTAGACCAGATCTGAGCCTGGGAGCTCTCTGGCTAACTAGGGAACCCACTGCTTAAGCCTCAAT
AAAGCTTGCCTTGAGTGCTTCAAGTAGTGTGTGCCCGTCTGTTGTGTGACTCTGGTAACTAGAGATCCCT
CAGACCCTTTTAGTCAGTGTGGAAAATCTCTAGCAGGGCCCGTTTAAACCCGCTGATCAGCCTCGACTGT
GCCTTCTAGTTGCCAGCCATCTGTTGTTTGCCCCTCCCCCGTGCCTTCCTTGACCCTGGAAGGTGCCACT
CCCACTGTCCTTTCCTAATAAAATGAGGAAATTGCATCGCATTGTCTGAGTAGGTGTCATTCTATTCTGG
GGGGTGGGGTGGGGCAGGACAGCAAGGGGGAGGATTGGGAAGACAATAGCAGGCATGTGAGCAAAAGGCC
AGCAAAAGGCCAGGAACCGTAAAAAGGCCGCGTTGCTGGCGTTTTTCCATAGGCTCCGCCCCCCTGACGA
GCATCACAAAAATCGACGCTCAAGTCAGAGGTGGCGAAACCCGACAGGACTATAAAGATACCAGGCGTTT
CCCCCTGGAAGCTCCCTCGTGCGCTCTCCTGTTCCGACCCTGCCGCTTACCGGATACCTGTCCGCCTTTC
TCCCTTCGGGAAGCGTGGCGCTTTCTCATAGCTCACGCTGTAGGTATCTCAGTTCGGTGTAGGTCGTTCG
CTCCAAGCTGGGCTGTGTGCACGAACCCCCCGTTCAGCCCGACCGCTGCGCCTTATCCGGTAACTATCGT
CTTGAGTCCAACCCGGTAAGACACGACTTATCGCCACTGGCAGCAGCCACTGGTAACAGGATTAGCAGAG
CGAGGTATGTAGGCGGTGCTACAGAGTTCTTGAAGTGGTGGCCTAACTACGGCTACACTAGAAGAACAGT
ATTTGGTATCTGCGCTCTGCTGAAGCCAGTTACCTTCGGAAAAAGAGTTGGTAGCTCTTGATCCGGCAAA
CAAACCACCGCTGGTAGCGGTGGTTTTTTTGTTTGCAAGCAGCAGATTACGCGCAGAAAAAAAGGATCTC
AAGAAGATCCTTTGATCTTTTCTACGGGGTCTGACGCTCAGTGGAACGAAAACTCACGTTAAGGGATTTT
GGTCATGAGATTATCAAAAAGGATCTTCACCTAGATCCTTTTAAATTAAAAATGAAGTTTTAAATCAATC
TAAAGTATATATGAGTAAACTTGGTCTGACAGTTACCAATGCTTAATCAGTGAGGCACCTATCTCAGCGA
TCTGTCTATTTCGTTCATCCATAGTTGCCTGACTCCCCGTCGTGTAGATAACTACGATACGGGAGGGCTT
ACCATCTGGCCCCAGTGCTGCAATGATACCGCGAGACCCACGCTCACCGGCTCCAGATTTATCAGCAATA
AACCAGCCAGCCGGAAGGGCCGAGCGCAGAAGTGGTCCTGCAACTTTATCCGCCTCCATCCAGTCTATTA
ATTGTTGCCGGGAAGCTAGAGTAAGTAGTTCGCCAGTTAATAGTTTGCGCAACGTTGTTGCCATTGCTAC
AGGCATCGTGGTGTCACGCTCGTCGTTTGGTATGGCTTCATTCAGCTCCGGTTCCCAACGATCAAGGCGA
GTTACATGATCCCCCATGTTGTGCAAAAAAGCGGTTAGCTCCTTCGGTCCTCCGATCGTTGTCAGAAGTA
AGTTGGCCGCAGTGTTATCACTCATGGTTATGGCAGCACTGCATAATTCTCTTACTGTCATGCCATCCGT
AAGATGCTTTTCTGTGACTGGTGAGTACTCAACCAAGTCATTCTGAGAATAGTGTATGCGGCGACCGAGT
TGCTCTTGCCCGGCGTCAATACGGGATAATACCGCGCCACATAGCAGAACTTTAAAAGTGCTCATCATTG
GAAAACGTTCTTCGGGGCGAAAACTCTCAAGGATCTTACCGCTGTTGAGATCCAGTTCGATGTAACCCAC
TCGTGCACCCAACTGATCTTCAGCATCTTTTACTTTCACCAGCGTTTCTGGGTGAGCAAAAACAGGAAGG
CAAAATGCCGCAAAAAAGGGAATAAGGGCGACACGGAAATGTTGAATACTCATACTCTTCCTTTTTCAAT
ATTATTGAAGCATTTATCAGGGTTATTGTCTCATGAGCGGATACATATTTGAATGTATTTAGAAAAATAA
ACAAATAGGGGTTCCGCGCACATTTCCCCGAAAAGTGCCACCTGACGTCGACGGATCGGGAGATCTCCCG
ATCCCC
Features (pLannotate 1.2.2; 20 found; start..end, strand, type, name):
      1..53      -  misc_feature   bom (fragment): basis of mobility region from pBR322
    208..587     +  enhancer       CMV enhancer: human cytomegalovirus immediate early enhancer
    588..787     +  promoter       CMV promoter: human cytomegalovirus (CMV) immediate early promoter
    805..985     +  LTR            5' LTR (truncated): truncated 5' long terminal repeat (LTR) from HIV-1
   1032..1157    +  misc_feature   HIV-1 Ψ: packaging signal of human immunodeficiency virus type 1
   1141..1504    +  CDS            HIV-1 gag (fragment): gag protein from human immunodeficiency virus 1; gag
   1650..1883    +  misc_feature   RRE: The Rev response element (RRE) of HIV-1 allows for Rev-dependent mRNA export from the nucleus to the cytoplasm.
   2260..2360    +  CDS            Rev (fragment): human immunodeficiency virus 1 (HIV-1) Rev protein; rev; enhances nuclear export of unspliced and incompletely spliced viral mRNAs
   2410..2527    +  misc_feature   cPPT/CTS: central polypurine tract and central termination sequence of HIV-1
   2592..3803    +  promoter       UbC promoter: human ubiquitin C promoter
   3827..4084    +  CDS            Ccnb1 (fragment): CCNB1_MOUSE - Also known as Ccn-2, Ccnb1-rs13, Cycb, Cycb1. Experimental evidence at protein level: Swiss-Prot protein existence level 1. Essential for the control of the cell cycle at the G2/M (mitosis) transition. From Mus musculus (Mouse).
   4064..5500    +  CDS            Gata2: GATA2_MOUSE - Experimental evidence at protein level: Swiss-Prot protein existence level 1. Transcriptional activator which regulates endothelin-1 gene expression in endothelial cells. Binds to the consensus sequence 5'- AGATAG-3'. From Mus musculus (Mouse).
   5510..5532    +  misc_feature   MCS (fragment): pBluescript multiple cloning site
   5532..6120    +  misc_feature   WPRE: woodchuck hepatitis virus posttranscriptional regulatory element
   6057..6638    +  CDS            nef (fragment): NEF_HV1H2 - Experimental evidence at protein level: Swiss-Prot protein existence level 1. Extracellular Nef protein targets CD4(+) T-lymphocytes for apoptosis by interacting with CXCR4 surface receptors. From Human immunodeficiency virus type 1 group M subtype B (isolate HXB2) (HIV-1).
   6645..6825    +  LTR            5' LTR (truncated): truncated 5' long terminal repeat (LTR) from HIV-1
   6857..6968    +  polyA_signal   bGH poly(A) signal: bovine growth hormone polyadenylation signal
   7114..7702    -  rep_origin     ori: high-copy-number ColE1/pMB1/pBR322/pUC origin of replication
   7873..8733    -  CDS            AmpR: β-lactamase; bla; confers resistance to ampicillin, carbenicillin, and related antibiotics
   8734..8838    -  promoter       AmpR promoter: bla
