[The description below was written by a language model from this plasmid's Addgene catalogue record and pLannotate feature annotations shown in this document.]
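Description:
FUW-MDmut-Gata2 is a lentiviral transfer plasmid built on the FUW backbone for constitutive expression of a modified mouse Gata2 in mammalian cells. In bacteria it is maintained through a high-copy ColE1/pUC-type origin and selected with ampicillin via the β-lactamase gene. The viral portion follows a third-generation-style layout. A CMV enhancer/promoter sits upstream of a truncated HIV-1 5' LTR and drives genomic RNA production in packaging cells. It is followed by the Ψ packaging signal with a partial gag sequence, the Rev response element for Rev-dependent nuclear export, and the cPPT/CTS element that aids nuclear import of the reverse-transcribed genome. Downstream of the cargo lie a WPRE to boost transcript stability and expression, a second truncated LTR (labelled by the annotation tool as a 5' LTR, though positioned as the 3' LTR), and a bovine growth hormone polyadenylation signal. No mammalian selection marker or fluorescent reporter is annotated.

The payload is driven by the human ubiquitin C promoter and consists of an N-terminal fragment of mouse cyclin B1, the mitosis degradation (MD) domain, followed by the full mouse Gata2 coding sequence. The two annotations overlap slightly at the junction, consistent with a fusion. According to the record, the MD domain carries an R42A mutation that renders it non-functional. The fusion protein should therefore not be targeted for destruction during mitosis as it would be with an intact domain. This makes the construct a natural control for a functional MD-Gata2 fusion, although the record does not describe that counterpart. The associated publication concerns GATA2 mitotic bookmarking in definitive haematopoiesis.
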