Addgene plasmid #193091: FUW-MDmut-Gata2
Purpose: constitutive expression of a mutated (mut, R42A), non-functional version of the mitosis degradation (MD) domain of cyclin B1 fused to mouse Gata2 in mammalian cells
Depositing lab: Filipe Pereira. Depositing organization: Center for Neuroscience and Cell Biology, University of Coimbra. Publication: GATA2 mitotic bookmarking is required for definitive haematopoiesis. Silverio-Alves R, Kurochkin I, Rydstrom A, Vazquez Echegaray C, Haider J, Nicholls M, Rode C, Thelaus L, Lindgren AY, Ferreira AG, Brandao R, Larsson J, de Bruijn MFTR, Martin-Gonzalez J, Pereira CF. Nat Commun. 2023 Aug 14;14(1):4645. doi: 10.1038/s41467-023-40391-x. PubMed 37580379.
Backbone
  Vector backbone: FUW
  Vector type: Mammalian Expression, Lentiviral
Growth in bacteria
  Bacterial resistance: Ampicillin, 100 μg/mL
  Growth temperature: 37°C
  Growth strain: NEB Stable
  Copy number: High Copy
Gene/Insert
  Gene/Insert name: MDmut-Gata2
  Species: M. musculus (mouse)
  Promoter: Ubc
  Cloning method: Ligation Independent Cloning
  Sequencing primers: 5′ TGAAGCTCCGGTTTTGAACT
Terms and licenses: Academic/Nonprofit Terms; Industry Terms: Not Available to Industry
How to cite: FUW-MDmut-Gata2 was a gift from Filipe Pereira (Addgene plasmid # 193091 ; http://n2t.net/addgene:193091 ; RRID:Addgene_193091)
